Addgene plasmid #82586: p5E-Ui4-eSIBR
Purpose: 5'entry vector containing human ubiquitin C promoter followed by intronically-expressed eSIBR cassette for ubiquitous expression, RNAi
Depositing lab: Kryn Stankunas. Depositing organization: University of Oregon. Publication: A MultiSite Gateway Toolkit for Rapid Cloning of Vertebrate Expression Constructs with Diverse Research Applications. Fowler DK, Stewart S, Seredick S, Eisen JS, Stankunas K, Washbourne P. PLoS One. 2016 Aug 8;11(8):e0159277. doi: 10.1371/journal.pone.0159277. eCollection 2016. PONE-D-16-19476 PubMed 27500400.
Backbone
  Vector backbone: pDONR P4-P1R
  Backbone manufacturer: Invitrogen
  Total vector size (bp): 4239
Growth in bacteria
  Bacterial resistance: Kanamycin, 50 μg/mL
  Growth temperature: 37°C
  Growth strain: DH5alpha
  Copy number: High Copy
Gene/Insert
  Gene/Insert name: human ubiquitin C promoter followed by intronically expressed eSIBR cassette
  Insert size (bp): 1915
  Promoter: None
  Cloning method: Gateway Cloning
  Sequencing primers: 5′ M13R; 3′ L4440 (AGCGAGTCAGTGAGCGAG)
Terms and licenses: Academic/Nonprofit Terms; Industry Terms: Not Available to Industry
How to cite: p5E-Ui4-eSIBR was a gift from Kryn Stankunas (Addgene plasmid # 82586 ; http://n2t.net/addgene:82586 ; RRID:Addgene_82586)
