[The description below was written by a language model from this plasmid's Addgene catalogue record and pLannotate feature annotations shown in this document.]
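Description:
p5E-Ui4-eSIBR is a 5′ entry clone for MultiSite Gateway assembly, built by recombining an insert of about 1.9 kb into the Invitrogen pDONR P4-P1R donor backbone to give a plasmid of roughly 4.2 kb. It is maintained in E. coli through a high-copy ColE1/pUC-type origin and selected with kanamycin via an aminoglycoside phosphotransferase gene. The annotated Gateway sites flank the insert: an attL-type site overlapping an attB4 core upstream, consistent with the attL4 junction expected of a P4-P1R entry clone (the automated annotation labels it as an attL1 fragment), and attR1 downstream. These sites allow the insert to be placed as the 5′ (promoter) element in an LR reaction alongside middle and 3′ entry clones and a destination vector. A T7 promoter and a short lacI fragment are also annotated in the backbone and appear to be incidental.

The payload is the human ubiquitin C promoter, annotated in two segments, followed by a rabbit β-globin intron that is itself split into two annotated fragments. The unannotated gap between the intron fragments is consistent with the position of the eSIBR cassette, which the record describes as intronically expressed, although the feature table does not label it. In this arrangement, a synthetic RNAi-triggering hairpin cassette sits inside an intron of the transcript, so it can be processed from the spliced-out intron while the downstream coding sequence supplied by the middle entry clone is still expressed from the same promoter. The catalogue lists no separate promoter because the promoter is the insert itself. The stated use is ubiquitous expression combined with RNAi knockdown in vertebrate expression constructs, as part of a modular cloning toolkit. The record does not specify any particular target sequence loaded in the cassette.
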