Features (pLannotate 1.2.2; 11 found; start..end, strand, type, name):
     63..651     -  rep_origin     ori: high-copy-number ColE1/pMB1/pBR322/pUC origin of replication
    798..1607    -  CDS            KanR: aminoglycoside phosphotransferase; aph(3')-Ia; confers resistance to kanamycin in bacteria or G418 (Geneticin®) in eukaryotes
   1741..1759    +  promoter       T7 promoter: promoter for bacteriophage T7 RNA polymerase
   1774..1859    +  protein_bind   attL1 (fragment): mutant version of attL; recombination site for the Gateway® LR reaction LR Clonase™
   1850..1870    +  protein_bind   attB4: mutant version of attB; core recombination site for the Gateway® BP reaction BP Clonase™
   1893..2292    +  promoter       UbC promoter: human ubiquitin C promoter
   2470..3025    +  promoter       UbC promoter (fragment): human ubiquitin C promoter
   3055..3337    +  intron         β-globin intron (fragment): intron from rabbit β-globin gene
   3493..3757    +  intron         β-globin intron (fragment): intron from rabbit β-globin gene
   3814..3937    +  protein_bind   attR1: mutant version of attR; recombination site for the Gateway® LR reaction LR Clonase™
   4026..4118    -  CDS            lacI (fragment): lac repressor; lacI; The lac repressor binds to the lac operator to inhibit transcription in E. coli. This inhibition can be relieved by adding lactose or isopropyl-β-D-thiogalactopyranoside (IPTG).
>Addgene plasmid #82586 | p5E-Ui4-eSIBR | depositor full sequence | sequence record 161213 | p5E-Ui4-eSIBR sequence 4238 bps
AACATGTGAGCAAAAGGCCAGCAAAAGGCCAGGAACCGTAAAAAGGCCGCGTTGCTGGCGTTTTTCCATA
GGCTCCGCCCCCCTGACGAGCATCACAAAAATCGACGCTCAAGTCAGAGGTGGCGAAACCCGACAGGACT
ATAAAGATACCAGGCGTTTCCCCCTGGAAGCTCCCTCGTGCGCTCTCCTGTTCCGACCCTGCCGCTTACC
GGATACCTGTCCGCCTTTCTCCCTTCGGGAAGCGTGGCGCTTTCTCATAGCTCACGCTGTAGGTATCTCA
GTTCGGTGTAGGTCGTTCGCTCCAAGCTGGGCTGTGTGCACGAACCCCCCGTTCAGCCCGACCGCTGCGC
CTTATCCGGTAACTATCGTCTTGAGTCCAACCCGGTAAGACACGACTTATCGCCACTGGCAGCAGCCACT
GGTAACAGGATTAGCAGAGCGAGGTATGTAGGCGGTGCTACAGAGTTCTTGAAGTGGTGGCCTAACTACG
GCTACACTAGAAGAACAGTATTTGGTATCTGCGCTCTGCTGAAGCCAGTTACCTTCGGAAAAAGAGTTGG
TAGCTCTTGATCCGGCAAACAAACCACCGCTGGTAGCGGTGGTTTTTTTGTTTGCAAGCAGCAGATTACG
CGCAGAAAAAAAGGATCTCAAGAAGATCCTTTGATCTTTTCTACGGGGTCTGACGCTCAGTGGAACGACG
CGTAACTCACGTTAAGGGATTTTGGTCATGAGCTTGCGCCGTCCCGTCAAGTCAGCGTAATGCTCTGCCA
GTGTTACAACCAATTAACCAATTCTGATTAGAAAAACTCATCGAGCATCAAATGAAACTGCAATTTATTC
ATATCAGGATTATCAATACCATATTTTTGAAAAAGCCGTTTCTGTAATGAAGGAGAAAACTCACCGAGGC
AGTTCCATAGGATGGCAAGATCCTGGTATCGGTCTGCGATTCCGACTCGTCCAACATCAATACAACCTAT
TAATTTCCCCTCGTCAAAAATAAGGTTATCAAGTGAGAAATCACCATGAGTGACGACTGAATCCGGTGAG
AATGGCAAAAGTTTATGCATTTCTTTCCAGACTTGTTCAACAGGCCAGCCATTACGCTCGTCATCAAAAT
CACTCGCATCAACCAAACCGTTATTCATTCGTGATTGCGCCTGAGCGAGACGAAATACGCGATCGCTGTT
AAAAGGACAATTACAAACAGGAATCGAATGCAACCGGCGCAGGAACACTGCCAGCGCATCAACAATATTT
TCACCTGAATCAGGATATTCTTCTAATACCTGGAATGCTGTTTTTCCGGGGATCGCAGTGGTGAGTAACC
ATGCATCATCAGGAGTACGGATAAAATGCTTGATGGTCGGAAGAGGCATAAATTCCGTCAGCCAGTTTAG
TCTGACCATCTCATCTGTAACATCATTGGCAACGCTACCTTTGCCATGTTTCAGAAACAACTCTGGCGCA
TCGGGCTTCCCATACAAGCGATAGATTGTCGCACCTGATTGCCCGACATTATCGCGAGCCCATTTATACC
CATATAAATCAGCATCCATGTTGGAATTTAATCGCGGCCTCGACGTTTCCCGTTGAATATGGCTCATAAC
ACCCCTTGTATTACTGTTTATGTAAGCAGACAGTTTTATTGTTCATGATGATATATTTTTATCTTGTGCA
ATGTAACATCAGAGATTTTGAGACACGGGCCAGAGCTGCCAGGAAACAGCTATGACCATGTAATACGACT
CACTATAGGGGATCATGGAGCTCCAAATAATGATTTTATTTTGACTGATAGTGACCTGTTCGTTGCAACA
AATTGATAAGCAATGCTTTTTTATAATGCCAACTTTGTATAGAAAAGTTGGGCCGGCCCTTCGGCGCAAA
CTGGCCTCCGCGCCGGGTTTTGGCGCCTCCCGCGGGCGCCCCCCTCCTCACGGCGAGCGCTGCCACGTCA
GACGAAGGGCGCAGCGAGCGTCCTGATCCTTCCGCCCGGACGCTCAGGACAGCGGCCCGCTGCTCATAAG
ACTCGGCCTTAGAACCCCAGTATCAGCAGAAGGACATTTTAGGACGGGACTTGGGTGACTCTAGGGCACT
GGTTTTCTTTCCAGAGAGCGGAACAGGCGAGGAAAAGTAGTCCCTTCTCGGCGATTCTGCGGAGGGATCT
CCGTGGGGCGGTGAACGCCGATGATTATATAAGGACGCGCCGGGTGTGGCACAGCTAGTTCCGTCGCAGC
CGGGATTTGGGTCGCGGTTCTTGTTTGTGGATCGCTGTGATCGTCACTTGGTGAGTAGCGGGCTGCTGGG
CTGGCCGGGGCTTTCGTGGCCGCCGGGCCGCTCGGTGGGACGGAAGCGTGTGGAGAGACCGCCAAGGGCT
GTAGTCTGGGTCCGCGAGCAAGGTTGCCCTGAACTGGGGGTTGGGGGGAGCGCAGCAAAATGGCGGCTGT
TCCCGAGTCTTGAATAGAACCTTCGCTAATGCGGGAAAGCTCTTATTCGGGTGAGATGGGCTGGGGCACC
ATCTGGGGACCCTGACGTGAAGTTTGTCACTGACTGGAGAACTCGGTTTGTCGTCTGTTGCGGGGGCGGC
AGTTATGGCGGTGCCGTTGGGCAGTGCACCCGTACCTTTGGGAGCGCGCGCCCTCGTCGTGTCGTGACGT
CACCCGTTCTGTTGGCTTATAATGCAGGGTGGGGCCACCTGCCGGTAGGTGTGCGGTAGGCTTTTCTCCG
TCGCAGGACGCAGGGTTCGGGCCTAGGGTAGGCTCTCCTGAATCGACAGGCGCCGGACCTCTGGTGAGGG
GAGGGATAAGTGAGGCGTCAGTTTCTTTGGTCGGTTTTATGTACCTATCTTCTTAAGTAGCTGAAGCTCC
GGTTTTGAACTATGCGCTCGGGGTTGGCGAGTGTGTTTTGTGAAGTTTTTTAGGCACCTTTTGAAATGTA
ATCATTTGGGTCAATATGTAATTTTCAGTGTTAGACTAGTAAATTGTCCGCTAAATTCTGGCCGTTTTTG
GCTTTTTTGTTAGACGAAGCTAAGGCGCGCCTGAGAACTTCAGGGTGAGTTTGGGGACCCTTGATTGTTC
TTTCTTTTTCGCTATTGTAAAATTCATGTTATATGGAGGGGGCAAAGTTTTCAGGGTGTTGTTTAGAATG
GGAAGATGTCCCTTGTATCACCATGCATGGACCCTCATGATAATTTTGTTTCTTTCACTTTCTACTCTGT
TGACAACCATTGTCTCCTCTTATTTTCTTTTCATTTTCTGTAACTTTTTCGTTAAACTTTAGCTTGCATT
TGTAACGAATTTTTAAATTCACTTTTGTTTATTTGTCAGATTGTAAGATCCCATCGATTCGAATTCAAAG
TCGACTGGAGGCTTGCTTTGGGCTGTATGCTGTTGTCTTCAAGATCTGGAAGACACAGGACACAAGGCCC
TTTATCAGCACTCACATGGAACAAATGGCCACCGTGGGAGGATGACAACTCGAGCCTCTAGACAATCAGG
GTATATTATATTGTACTTCAGCACAGTTTTAGAGAACAATTGTTATAATTAAATGATAAGGTAGAATATT
TCTGCATATAAATTCTGGCTGGCGTGGAAATATTCTTATTGGTAGAAACAACTACATCCTGGTCATCATC
CTGCCTTTCTCTTTATGGTTACAATGATATACACTGTTTGAGATGAGGATAAAATACTCTGAGTCCAAAC
CGGGCCCCTCTGCTAACCATGTTCATGCCTTCTTCTTTTTCCTACAGCTCCTGGGCAACGTGCTGGTTAT
TGTGCTGTCTCATCAAGCTTAAGGATCCGCGCCCAAGTTTGTACAAAAAAGTTGAACGAGAAACGTAAAA
TGATATAAATATCAATATATTAAATTAGATTTTGCATAAAAAACAGACTACATAATACTGTAAAACACAA
CATATGCAGTCACTATGAACCAACTACTTAGATGGTATTAGTGACCTGTAGAATTATCGCGGCCGCCCTG
CAGCTCTAGCGGTACGCGTATTAATTGCGTTGCGCTCACTGCCCGCTTTCCAGTCGGGAAACCTGTCGTG
CCAGCTGCATTAATGAATCGGCCAACGCGCGGGGAGAGGCGGTTTGCGTATTGGGCGCTCTTCCGCTTCC
TCGCTCACTGACTCGCTGCGCTCGGTCGTTCGGCTGCGGCGAGCGGTATCAGCTCACTCAAAGGCGGTAA
TACGGTTATCCACAGAATCAGGGGATAACGCAGGAAAG
