>Addgene plasmid #82586 | p5E-Ui4-eSIBR | addgene partial sequence | sequence record 161200 | M13-Rev 5'-CAGGAAACAGCTATGACC-3'
ATGGAGCTCCAAATAATGATTTTATTTTGACTGATAGTGACCTGTTCGTTGCAACAAATTGATAAGCAAT
GCTTTTTTATAATGCCAACTTTGTATAGAAAAGTTGGGCCGGCCCTTCGGCGCAAACTGGCCTCCGCGCC
GGGTTTTGGCGCCTCCCGCGGGCGCCCCCCTCCTCACGGCGAGCGCTGCCACGTCAGACGAAGGGCGCAG
CGAGCGTCCTGATCCTTCCGCCCGGACGCTCAGGACAGCGGCCCGCTGCTCATAAGACTCGGCCTTAGAA
CCCCAGTATCAGCAGAAGGACATTTTAGGACGGGACTTGGGTGACTCTAGGGCACTGGTTTTCTTTCCAG
AGAGCGGAACAGGCGAGGAAAAGTAGTCCCTTCTCGGCGATTCTGCGGAGGGATCTCCGTGGGGCGGTGA
ACGCCGATGATTATATAAGGACGCGCCGGGTGTGGCACAGCTAGTTCCGTCGCAGCCGGGATTTGGGTCG
CGGTTCTTGTTTGTGGATCGCTGTGATCGTCACTTGGTGAGTAGCGGGCTGCTGGGCTGGCCGGGGCTTT
CGTGGCCGCCGGGCCGCTCGGTGGGACGGAAGCGTGTGGAGAGACCGCCAAGGGCTGTAGTCTGGGTCCG
CGAGCAAGGTTGCCCTGAACTGGGGGTTGGGGGGAGCGCAGCAAAATGGCGGCTGTTCCCGAGTCTTGAA
TAGAACCTTCGCTAATGCGGGAAAGCTCTTATTCGGGTGAGATGGGCTGGGGCACCATCTGGGGACCCTG
ACGTGAAGTTTGTCACTGACTGGAGAACTCGGTTTGTCGTCTGTTGCGGGGGCGGCAGTTATGGCGGTGC
CGTTGG
