>Addgene plasmid #82586 | p5E-Ui4-eSIBR | addgene partial sequence | sequence record 161212 | L4440 5'-AGCGAGTCAGTGAGCGAG-3'
ACCGCCTCTCCCCGCGCGTTGGCCGATTCATTAATGCAGCTGGCACGACAGGTTTCCCGACTGGAAAGCG
GGCAGTGAGCGCAACGCAATTAATACGCGTACCGCTAGAGCTGCAGGGCGGCCGCGATAATTCTACAGGT
CACTAATACCATCTAAGTAGTTGGTTCATAGTGACTGCATATGTTGTGTTTTACAGTATTATGTAGTCTG
TTTTTTATGCAAAATCTAATTTAATATATTGATATTTATATCATTTTACGTTTCTCGTTCAACTTTTTTG
TACAAACTTGGGCGCGGATCCTTAAGCTTGATGAGACAGCACAATAACCAGCACGTTGCCCAGGAGCTGT
AGGAAAAAGAAGAAGGCATGAACATGGTTAGCAGAGGGGCCCGGTTTGGACTCAGAGTATTTTATCCTCA
TCTCAAACAGTGTATATCATTGTAACCATAAAGAGAAAGGCAGGATGATGACCAGGATGTAGTTGTTTCT
ACCAATAAGAATATTTCCACGCCAGCCAGAATTTATATGCAGAAATATTCTACCTTATCATTTAATTATA
ACAATTGTTCTCTAAAACTGTGCTGAAGTACAATATAATATACCCTGATTGTCTAGAGGCTCGAGTTGTC
ATCCTCCCACGGTGGCCATTTGTTCCATGTGAGTGCTGATAAAGGGCCTTGTGTCCTGTGTCTTCCAGAT
CTTGAAGACAACAGCATACAGCCCAAAGCAAGCCTCCAGTCGACTTTGAATTCGAATCGATGGGATCTTA
CAATCTGACAAATAAACAAAAGTGAATTTAAAAATTCGTTACAAATGCAAGCTAAAGTTTAACGA
